>Addgene plasmid #221577 | POC1430 | addgene full sequence | sequence record 465737 | Addgene NGS Result
CACTCTGTGGTGCAGTACCTCTCACGACTTGGTCTCACGTTTGAGACCGGCCTAGCAGGTGTGAGTTTGC
AGCTGGCACGACAGGTTTCCCGACTGGAAAGCGGGCAGTGAGCGCAACGCAATTAATGTGAGTTAGCTCA
CTCATTAGGCACCCCAGGCTTTACACTTTATGCTTCCGGCTCGTATGTTGTGTGGAATTGTGAGCGGATA
ACAATTTCACACAGGAAACAGCTATGACCATGATTACGCCAAGCTTGCATGCCTGCAGGTCGACTCTAGA
GGATCCCCGGGTACCGAGCTCGAATTCACTGGCCGTCGTTTTACAACGTCGTGACTGGGAAAACCCTGGC
GTTACCCAACTTAATCGCCTTGCAGCACATCCCCCTTTCGCCAGCTGGCGTAATAGCGAAGAGGCCCGCA
CCGATCGCCCTTCCCAACAGTTGCGCAGCCTGAATGGCGAATGGCGCCTGATGCGGTATTTTCTCCTTAC
GCATCTGTGCGGTATTTCACACCGCATATGGTGCACTCTCAGTACAATCTGCTCTGATGCCGCATAGTTA
AGCCAGCCCCGACACCCGCCAACACCCGCTGACGCGCCCTGACGGGCTTGTCTGCTCCCGGCATCCGCTT
ACAGACAAGCTGTGACAAGTACCACCTGGAACGCCAAAGGTCTCACAGGTGAGACCAAGTCGTGAGAGGT
ACTGCACCACGAAGTGGTTTAAACTATCAGTGTTTGACAGGATATATTGGCGGGTAAACCTAAGAGAAAA
GAGCGTTTATTAGAATAATCGGATATTTAAAAGGGCGTGAAAAGGTTTATCCGTTCGTCCATTTGTATGT
GCATGCCAACCACAGGGTTCCCCAGATCAGGCGCTGGCTGCTGAACCCCCAGCCGGAACTGACCCCACAA
GGCCCTAGCGTTTGCAATGCACCAGGTCATCATTGACCCAGGCGTGTTCCACCAGGCCGCTGCCTCGCAA
CTCTTCGCAGGCTTCGCCGACCTGCTCGCGCCACTTCTTCACGCGGGTGGAATCCGATCCGCACATGAGG
CGGAAGGTTTCCAGCTTGAGCGGGTACGGCTCCCGGTGCGAGCTGAAATAGTCGAACATCCGTCGGGCCG
TCGGCGACAGCTTGCGGTACTTCTCCCATATGAATTTCGTGTAGTGGTCGCCAGCAAACAGCACGACGAT
TTCCTCGTCGATCAGGACCTGGCAACGGGACGTTTTCTTGCCACGGTCCAGGACGCGGAAGCGGTGCAGC
AGCGACACCGATTCCAGGTGCCCAACGCGGTCGGACGTGAAGCCCATCGCCGTCGCCTGTAGGCGCGACA
GGCATTCCTCGGCCTTCGTGTAATACCGGCCATTGATCGACCAGCCCAGGTCCTGGCAAAGCTCGTAGAA
CGTGAAGGTGATCGGCTCGCCGATAGGGGTGCGCTTCGCGTACTCCAACACCTGCTGCCACACCAGTTCG
TCATCGTCGGCCCGCAGCTCGACGCCGGTGTAGGTGATCTTCACGTCCTTGTTGACGTGGAAAATGACCT
TGTTTTGCAGCGCCTCGCGCGGGATTTTCTTGTTGCGCGTGGTGAACAGGGCAGAGCGGGCCGTGTCGTT
TGGCATCGCTCGCATCGTGTCCGGCCACGGCGCAATATCGAACAAGGAAAGCTGCATTTCCTTGATCTGC
TGCTTCGTGTGTTTCAGCAACGCGGCCTGCTTGGCCTCGCTGACCTGTTTTGCCAGGTCCTCGCCGGCGG
TTTTTCGCTTCTTGGTCGTCATAGTTCCTCGCGTGTCGATGGTCATCGACTTCGCCAAACCTGCCGCCTC
CTGTTCAAGACGACGCGAACGCTCCACGGCGGCCGATGGCGCGGGCAGGGCAGGGGGAGCCAGTTGCACG
CTGTCGCGCTCGATCTTGGCCGTAGCTTGCTGGACCATCGAGCCGACGGACTGGAAGGTTTCGCGGGGCG
CACGCATGACGGTGCGGCTTGCGATGGTTTCGGCATCCTCGGCGGAAAACCCCGCGTCGATCAGTTCTTG
CCTGTATGCCTTCCGGTCAAACGTCCGATTCATTCACCCTCCTTGCGGGATTGCCCCGACTCACGCCGGG
GCAATGTGCCCTTATTCCTGATTTGACCCGCCTGGTGCCTTGGTGTCCAGATAATCCACCTTATCGGCAA
TGAAGTCGGTCCCGTAGACCGTCTGGCCGTCCTTCTCGTACTTGGTATTCCGAATCTTGCCCTGCACGAA
TACCAGCGACCCCTTGCCCAAATACTTGCCGTGGGCCTCGGCCTGAGAGCCAAAACACTTGATGCGGAAG
AAGTCGGTGCGCTCCTGCTTGTCGCCGGCATCGTTGCGCCACATCTAGGATCTGCCAGGAACCGTAAAAA
GGCCGCGTTGCTGGCGTTTTTCCATAGGCTCCGCCCCCCTGACGAGCATCACAAAAATCGACGCTCAAGT
CAGAGGTGGCGAAACCCGACAGGACTATAAAGATACCAGGCGTTTCCCCCTGGAAGCTCCCTCGTGCGCT
CTCCTGTTCCGACCCTGCCGCTTACCGGATACCTGTCCGCCTTTCTCCCTTCGGGAAGCGTGGCGCTTTC
TCATAGCTCACGCTGTAGGTATCTCAGTTCGGTGTAGGTCGTTCGCTCCAAGCTGGGCTGTGTGCACGAA
CCCCCCGTTCAGCCCGACCGCTGCGCCTTATCCGGTAACTATCGTCTTGAGTCCAACCCGGTAAGACACG
ACTTATCGCCACTGGCAGCAGCCACTGGTAACAGGATTAGCAGAGCGAGGTATGTAGGCGGTGCTACAGA
GTTCTTGAAGTGGTGGCCTAACTACGGCTACACTAGAAGAACAGTATTTGGTATCTGCGCTCTGCTGAAG
CCAGTTACCTTCGGAAAAAGAGTTGGTAGCTCTTGATCCGGCAAACAAACCACCGCTGGTAGCGGTGGTT
TTTTTGTTTGCAAGCAGCAGATTACGCGCAGAAAAAAAGGATCTCAAGAAGATCCTTTGATCTTTTCTAC
GGGGTCTGACGCTCAGTGGAACGAAAACTCACGTTAAGGGATTTTGGTCATGAGATTATCAAAAAGGATC
TTCACCTAGATCCTTTTAAATTAAAAATGAAGTTTTAAATCAATCTAAAGTATATATGAGTAAACTTGGT
CTGACAGTTACCAATGCTTAATCAGTGAGGCACCTATCTCAGCGATCTGTCTATTTCGTTCATCCATAGT
TGCCTGACTCCCCGTCGTGTAGATAACTACGATACGGGAGGGCTTACCATCTGGCCCCAGTGCTGCAATG
ATACCGCGAGAACCACGCTCACCGGCTCCAGATTTATCAGCAATAAACCAGCCAGCCGGAAGGGCCGAGC
GCAGAAGTGGTCCTGCAACTTTATCCGCCTCCATCCAGTCTATTAATTGTTGCCGGGAAGCTAGAGTAAG
TAGTTCGCCAGTTAATAGTTTGCGCAACGTTGTTGCCATTGCTACAGGCATCGTGGTGTCACGCTCGTCG
TTTGGTATGGCTTCATTCAGCTCCGGTTCCCAACGATCAAGGCGAGTTACATGATCCCCCATGTTGTGCA
AAAAAGCGGTTAGCTCCTTCGGTCCTCCGATCGTTGTCAGAAGTAAGTTGGCCGCAGTGTTATCACTCAT
GGTTATGGCAGCACTGCATAATTCTCTTACTGTCATGCCATCCGTAAGATGCTTTTCTGTGACTGGTGAG
TACTCAACCAAGTCATTCTGAGAATAGTGTATGCGGCGACCGAGTTGCTCTTGCCCGGCGTCAATACGGG
ATAATACCGCGCCACATAGCAGAACTTTAAAAGTGCTCATCATTGGAAAACGTTCTTCGGGGCGAAAACT
CTCAAGGATCTTACCGCTGTTGAGATCCAGTTCGATGTAACCCACTCGTGCACCCAACTGATCTTCAGCA
TCTTTTACTTTCACCAGCGTTTCTGGGTGAGCAAAAACAGGAAGGCAAAATGCCGCAAAAAAGGGAATAA
GGGCGACACGGAAATGTTGAATACTCATACTCTTCCTTTTTCAATATTATTGAAGCATTTATCAAGGTTA
TTGTCTCATGAGCGGATACATATTTGAATGTATTTAGAAAAATAAACAAATAGGGGTTCCGCGCACGAAT
TGGCCAGCGCTGCCATTTTTGGGGTGAGGCCGTTCGCGGCCGAGGGGCGCAGCCCCTGGGGGGATGGGAG
GCCCGCGTTAGCGGGCCGGGAGGGTTCGAGAAGGGGGGGCACCCCCCTTCGGCGTGCGCGGTCACGCGCA
CAGGGCGCAGCCCTGGTTAAAAACAAGGTTTATAAATATTGGTTTAAAAGCAGGTTAAAAGACAGGTTAG
CGGTGGCCGAAAAACGGGCGGAAACCCTTGCAAATGCTGGATTTTCTGCCTGTGGACAGCCCCTCAAATG
TCAATAGGTGCGCCCCTCATCTGTCAGCACTCTGCCCCTCAAGTGTCAAGGATCGCGCCCCTCATCTGTC
AGTAGTCGCGCCCCTCAAGTGTCAATACCGCAGGGCACTTATCCCCAGGCTTGTCCACATCATCTGTGGG
AAACTCGCGTAAAATCAGGCGTTTTCGCCGATTTGCGAGGCTGGCCAGCTCCACGTCGCCGGCCGAAATC
GAGCCTGCCCCTCATCTGTCAACGCCGCGCCGGGTGAGTCGGCCCCTCAAGTGTCAACGTCCGCCCCTCA
TCTGTCAGTGAGGGCCAAGTTTTCCGCGAGGTATCCACAACGCCGGCGGCCGCGGTGTCTCGCACACGGC
TTCGACGGCGTTTCTGGCGCGTTTGCAGGGCCATAGACGGCCGCCAGCCCAGCGGCGAGGGCAACCAGCC
CGGTGAGCGTCGCAAAGGAGATCCTGATCTGACTGATGGGCTGCCTGTATCGAGTGGTGATTTTGTGCCG
AGCTGCCGGTCGGGGAGCTGTTGGCTGGCTGGTGGCAGGATATATTGTGGTGTAAACAAATTGACGCTTA
GACAACTTAATAACACATTGCGGACGTTTTTAATGTACTGGGGTGGATGCAGTGGGCCC
Features (pLannotate 1.2.2; 15 found; start..end, strand, type, name):
     68..111     +  CDS            lacI (fragment): lac repressor; lacI; The lac repressor binds to the lac operator to inhibit transcription in E. coli. This inhibition can be relieved by adding lactose or isopropyl-β-D-thiogalactopyranoside (IPTG).
    124..145     +  protein_bind   CAP binding site: CAP binding activates transcription in the presence of cAMP. E. coli catabolite activator protein
    160..190     +  promoter       lac promoter: promoter for the E. coli lac operon
    198..214     +  protein_bind   lac operator: The lac repressor binds to the lac operator to inhibit transcription in E. coli. This inhibition can be relieved by adding lactose or isopropyl-β-D-thiogalactopyranoside (IPTG). lac repressor encoded by lacI
    251..307     -  misc_feature   MCS: pUC18/19 multiple cloning site
    304..461     +  CDS            lacZα (fragment): LacZα fragment of β-galactosidase; lacZ fragment
    467..566     -  misc_feature   bom (fragment): basis of mobility region from pBR322
    735..759     +  misc_feature   RB T-DNA repeat: right border repeat from nopaline C58 T-DNA
    871..891     -  CDS            TetR (fragment): tetracycline resistance regulatory protein; tetR
    918..2063    -  CDS            trfA: TRFA_ECOLX - Experimental evidence at protein level: Swiss-Prot protein existence level 1. Also involved in plasmid copy number control, promoting intermolecular coupling of protein bound iterons at oriV, which inhibits replication initiation. From Escherichia coli.
   2399..2987    -  rep_origin     ori: high-copy-number ColE1/pMB1/pBR322/pUC origin of replication
   3158..4018    -  CDS            AmpR: β-lactamase; bla; confers resistance to ampicillin, carbenicillin, and related antibiotics
   4019..4123    -  promoter       AmpR promoter: bla
   4210..4841    -  rep_origin     oriV: incP origin of replication
   4933..4957    +  misc_feature   LB T-DNA repeat: left border repeat from nopaline C58 T-DNA
