[The description below was written by a language model from this plasmid's Addgene catalogue record and pLannotate feature annotations shown in this document.]
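Description:
POC1430 is an empty assembly (destination) vector for synthetic biology, built on the pICH47732 backbone and totalling 5,029 bp. It belongs to a hierarchical, scarless DNA assembly scheme in which type IIS restriction sites are switched on or off by methylation. According to the record, the vector is designed to be methylated by M.Osp807II, a "switch" methylase associated with BsaI, and to receive inserts 1, 2, 3 and 4 supplied by the companion plasmids POC1426, POC1427, POC1428 and POC1429. No gene or insert is carried. The positions of the BsaI or other type IIS sites and the methylase recognition sequences are not annotated in the feature table.

The plasmid is maintained in E. coli under ampicillin selection, with β-lactamase expressed from its own promoter. A high-copy ColE1/pUC-type origin drives replication. The backbone also retains binary-vector features inherited from its parent: the incP oriV origin with the trfA replication initiator gene, which together give broad-host-range replication, and nopaline-type left and right T-DNA border repeats. These elements would in principle allow Agrobacterium-mediated transfer, although the record does not state any such use for this construct.

Between the borders lies a lac cassette comprising a CAP binding site, lac promoter and operator, a pUC18/19 polylinker and a lacZα fragment. A cassette of this kind typically serves as a blue/white screening marker that is displaced when inserts are assembled. Short lacI, tetR and bom fragments are backbone remnants. The depositor recommends the DH10B strain for working with this plasmid, although DH5alpha is listed as the growth strain.
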