Addgene plasmid #221577: POC1430
Purpose: (Empty Backbone) Assembly vector designed to be methylated by the M.Osp807II BsaI-associated switch methylase and for the assembly of inserts 1, 2, 3 and 4 from POC1426, POC1427, POC1428 and POC1429; respectively
Depositing lab: Christopher A. O'Callaghan. Depositing organization: University of Oxford. Publication: UniClo: scarless hierarchical DNA assembly without sequence constraint. Flores-Fernandez CN, Lin D, Robins K, O'Callaghan CA. Nucleic Acids Res. 2025 Jun 20;53(12):gkaf548. doi: 10.1093/nar/gkaf548. PubMed 40548934.
Backbone
  Vector backbone: pICH47732
  Backbone manufacturer: Self-made
  Backbone size (bp): 5029
  Vector type: Synthetic Biology
Growth in bacteria
  Bacterial resistance: Ampicillin, 100 μg/mL
  Growth temperature: 37°C
  Growth strain: DH5alpha
  Copy number: High Copy
Gene/Insert
  Cloning method: Restriction Enzyme
Terms and licenses: Academic/Nonprofit Terms; Industry Terms: Not Available to Industry
Depositor comments: The DH10B strain should be used for expression of this plasmid.
How to cite: POC1430 was a gift from Christopher A. O'Callaghan (Addgene plasmid # 221577 ; http://n2t.net/addgene:221577 ; RRID:Addgene_221577)
